>Addgene plasmid #123658 | pSLQ7780 mU6:- || CMV: mCherry~P2A-DD-AcrIIA4 | addgene full sequence | sequence record 242711 | Addgene NGS Result
TCGACGGATCGGGAGATCTCCCGATCCCCTATGGTGCACTCTCAGTACAATCTGCTCTGATGCCGCATAG
TTAAGCCAGTATCTGCTCCCTGCTTGTGTGTTGGAGGTCGCTGAGTAGTGCGCGAGCAAAATTTAAGCTA
CAACAAGGCAAGGCTTGACCGACAATTGCATGAAGAATCTGCTTAGGGTTAGGCGTTTTGCGCTGCTTCG
CGATGTACGGGCCAGATATACGCGTTGACATTGATTATTGACTAGTTATTAATAGTAATCAATTACGGGG
TCATTAGTTCATAGCCCATATATGGAGTTCCGCGTTACATAACTTACGGTAAATGGCCCGCCTGGCTGAC
CGCCCAACGACCCCCGCCCATTGACGTCAATAATGACGTATGTTCCCATAGTAACGCCAATAGGGACTTT
CCATTGACGTCAATGGGTGGAGTATTTACGGTAAACTGCCCACTTGGCAGTACATCAAGTGTATCATATG
CCAAGTACGCCCCCTATTGACGTCAATGACGGTAAATGGCCCGCCTGGCATTATGCCCAGTACATGACCT
TATGGGACTTTCCTACTTGGCAGTACATCTACGTATTAGTCATCGCTATTACCATGGTGATGCGGTTTTG
GCAGTACATCAATGGGCGTGGATAGCGGTTTGACTCACGGGGATTTCCAAGTCTCCACCCCATTGACGTC
AATGGGAGTTTGTTTTGGCACCAAAATCAACGGGACTTTCCAAAATGTCGTAACAACTCCGCCCCATTGA
CGCAAATGGGCGGTAGGCGTGTACGGTGGGAGGTCTATATAAGCAGCGCGTTTTGCCTGTACTGGGTCTC
TCTGGTTAGACCAGATCTGAGCCTGGGAGCTCTCTGGCTAACTAGGGAACCCACTGCTTAAGCCTCAATA
AAGCTTGCCTTGAGTGCTTCAAGTAGTGTGTGCCCGTCTGTTGTGTGACTCTGGTAACTAGAGATCCCTC
AGACCCTTTTAGTCAGTGTGGAAAATCTCTAGCAGTGGCGCCCGAACAGGGACTTGAAAGCGAAAGGGAA
ACCAGAGGAGCTCTCTCGACGCAGGACTCGGCTTGCTGAAGCGCGCACGGCAAGAGGCGAGGGGCGGCGA
CTGGTGAGTACGCCAAAAATTTTGACTAGCGGAGGCTAGAAGGAGAGAGATGGGTGCGAGAGCGTCAGTA
TTAAGCGGGGGAGAATTAGATCGCGATGGGAAAAAATTCGGTTAAGGCCAGGGGGAAAGAAAAAATATAA
ATTAAAACATATAGTATGGGCAAGCAGGGAGCTAGAACGATTCGCAGTTAATCCTGGCCTGTTAGAAACA
TCAGAAGGCTGTAGACAAATACTGGGACAGCTACAACCATCCCTTCAGACAGGATCAGAAGAACTTAGAT
CATTATATAATACAGTAGCAACCCTCTATTGTGTGCATCAAAGGATAGAGATAAAAGACACCAAGGAAGC
TTTAGACAAGATAGAGGAAGAGCAAAACAAAAGTAAGACCACCGCACAGCAAGCGGCCGGCCGCTGATCT
TCAGACCTGGAGGAGGAGATATGAGGGACAATTGGAGAAGTGAATTATATAAATATAAAGTAGTAAAAAT
TGAACCATTAGGAGTAGCACCCACCAAGGCAAAGAGAAGAGTGGTGCAGAGAGAAAAAAGAGCAGTGGGA
ATAGGAGCTTTGTTCCTTGGGTTCTTGGGAGCAGCAGGAAGCACTATGGGCGCAGCGTCAATGACGCTGA
CGGTACAGGCCAGACAATTATTGTCTGGTATAGTGCAGCAGCAGAACAATTTGCTGAGGGCTATTGAGGC
GCAACAGCATCTGTTGCAACTCACAGTCTGGGGCATCAAGCAGCTCCAGGCAAGAATCCTGGCTGTGGAA
AGATACCTAAAGGATCAACAGCTCCTGGGGATTTGGGGTTGCTCTGGAAAACTCATTTGCACCACTGCTG
TGCCTTGGAATGCTAGTTGGAGTAATAAATCTCTGGAACAGATTTGGAATCACACGACCTGGATGGAGTG
GGACAGAGAAATTAACAATTACACAAGCTTAATACACTCCTTAATTGAAGAATCGCAAAACCAGCAAGAA
AAGAATGAACAAGAATTATTGGAATTAGATAAATGGGCAAGTTTGTGGAATTGGTTTAACATAACAAATT
GGCTGTGGTATATAAAATTATTCATAATGATAGTAGGAGGCTTGGTAGGTTTAAGAATAGTTTTTGCTGT
ACTTTCTATAGTGAATAGAGTTAGGCAGGGATATTCACCATTATCGTTTCAGACCCACCTCCCAACCCCG
AGGGGACCCGACAGGCCCGAAGGAATAGAAGAAGAAGGTGGAGAGAGAGACAGAGACAGATCCATTCGAT
TAGTGAACGGATCGGCACTGCGTGCGCCAATTCTGCAGACAAATGGCAGTATTCATCCACAATTTTAAAA
GAAAAGGGGGGATTGGGGGGTACAGTGCAGGGGAAAGAATAGTAGACATAATAGCAACAGACATACAAAC
TAAAGAATTACAAAAACAAATTACAAAAATTCAAAATTTTCGGGTTTATTACAGGGACAGCAGAGATCCA
GTTTGGTTAGTACCGGGCCCGCTCTAGAGATCCGACGCGCCATCTCTAGGCCCGCGCCGGCCCCCTCGCA
CGGACTTGTGGGAGAAGCTCGGCTACTCCCCTGCCCCGGTTAATTTGCATATAATATTTCCTAGTAACTA
TAGAGGCTTAATGTGCGATAAAAGACAGATAATCTGTTCTTTTTAATACTAGCTACATTTTACATGATAG
GCTTGGATTTCTATAACTTCGTATAGCATACATTATACGAAGTTATAAACAGCACAAAAGGAAACTCACC
CTAACTGTAAAGTAATTGTGTGTTTTGAGACTATAAGTATCCCTTGGAGAACCACCTTGTTGGCGCGCCA
TCAGTCTCGAGTACTAGGATCCATTAGGCGGCCGCGTGGATAACCGTATTACCGCCATGCATTAGTTATT
AATAGTAATCAATTACGGGGTCATTAGTTCATAGCCCATATATGGAGTTCCGCGTTACATAACTTACGGT
AAATGGCCCGCCTGGCTGACCGCCCAACGACCCCCGCCCATTGACGTCAATAATGACGTATGTTCCCATA
GTAACGCCAATAGGGACTTTCCATTGACGTCAATGGGTGGAGTATTTACGGTAAACTGCCCACTTGGCAG
TACATCAAGTGTATCATATGCCAAGTACGCCCCCTATTGACGTCAATGACGGTAAATGGCCCGCCTGGCA
TTATGCCCAGTACATGACCTTATGGGACTTTCCTACTTGGCAGTACATCTACGTATTAGTCATCGCTATT
ACCATGGTGATGCGGTTTTGGCAGTACATCAATGGGCGTGGATAGCGGTTTGACTCACGGGGATTTCCAA
GTCTCCACCCCATTGACGTCAATGGGAGTTTGTTTTGGCACCAAAATCAACGGGACTTTCCAAAATGTCG
TAACAACTCCGCCCCATTGACGCAAATGGGCGGTAGGCGTGTACGGTGGGAGGTCTATATAAGCAGAGCT
GGTTTAGTGAACCGTCAGATCCGCTAGCCCACCATGCCCGGGGTGAGCAAGGGCGAGGAGGATAACATGG
CCATCATCAAGGAGTTCATGCGCTTCAAGGTGCACATGGAGGGCTCCGTGAACGGCCACGAGTTCGAGAT
CGAGGGCGAGGGCGAGGGCCGCCCCTACGAGGGCACCCAGACCGCCAAGCTGAAGGTGACCAAGGGTGGC
CCCCTGCCCTTCGCCTGGGACATCCTGTCCCCTCAGTTCATGTACGGCTCCAAGGCCTACGTGAAGCACC
CCGCCGACATCCCCGACTACTTGAAGCTGTCCTTCCCCGAGGGCTTCAAGTGGGAGCGCGTGATGAACTT
CGAGGACGGCGGCGTGGTGACCGTGACCCAGGACTCCTCCCTGCAGGACGGCGAGTTCATCTACAAGGTG
AAGCTGCGCGGCACCAACTTCCCCTCCGACGGCCCCGTAATGCAGAAGAAGACCATGGGCTGGGAGGCCT
CCTCCGAGCGGATGTACCCCGAGGACGGCGCCCTGAAGGGCGAGATCAAGCAGAGGCTGAAGCTGAAGGA
CGGCGGCCACTACGACGCTGAGGTCAAGACCACCTACAAGGCCAAGAAGCCCGTGCAGCTGCCCGGCGCC
TACAACGTCAACATCAAGTTGGACATCACCTCCCACAACGAGGACTACACCATCGTGGAACAGTACGAAC
GCGCCGAGGGCCGCCACTCCACCGGCGGCATGGACGAGCTGTACAAGGGTTCTGGAGCTACTAACTTCTC
CCTGCTGAAACAGGCAGGAGACGTGGAGGAGAACCCTGGACCAGGAGTGCAAGTGGAAACCATCTCCCCA
GGAGACGGGCGCACCTTCCCCAAGCGCGGCCAGACCTGTGTGGTGCACTACACCGGGATGCTTGAAGATG
GAAAGAAAGTCGATTCCTCCCGGGACAGAAACAAGCCCTTTAAGTTTATGCTAGGCAAGCAGGAGGTGAT
CCGAGGCTGGGAAGAAGGGGTTGCCCAGATGAGTGTGGGTCAGAGAGCCAAACTGACTATATCTCCAGAT
TATGCCTATGGTGCCACTGGGCACCCAGGCATCATCCCACCACATGCCACTCTCGTCTTCGATGTGGAGC
TTCTAAAACCTGAAGGATCTGGAAACATCAACGATCTGATCCGGGAGATCAAGAACAAGGACTACACCGT
GAAGCTGAGCGGCACCGATAGCAACAGCATCACCCAGCTGATTATCCGCGTGAACAACGACGGCAACGAG
TACGTGATCTCCGAGAGCGAGAACGAGAGCATCGTGGAGAAGTTCATCAGCGCCTTCAAGAACGGTTGGA
ACCAGGAGTACGAGGACGAGGAGGAGTTCTACAACGACATGCAGACCATCACCCTGAAGAGCGAGCTGAA
CTAAGAATTCGTCGAGGGACCTAATAACTTCGTATAGCATACATTATACGAAGTTATACATGTTTAAGGG
TTCCGGTTCCACTAGGTACAATTCGATATCAAGCTTATCGATAATCAACCTCTGGATTACAAAATTTGTG
AAAGATTGACTGGTATTCTTAACTATGTTGCTCCTTTTACGCTATGTGGATACGCTGCTTTAATGCCTTT
GTATCATGCTATTGCTTCCCGTATGGCTTTCATTTTCTCCTCCTTGTATAAATCCTGGTTGCTGTCTCTT
TATGAGGAGTTGTGGCCCGTTGTCAGGCAACGTGGCGTGGTGTGCACTGTGTTTGCTGACGCAACCCCCA
CTGGTTGGGGCATTGCCACCACCTGTCAGCTCCTTTCCGGGACTTTCGCTTTCCCCCTCCCTATTGCCAC
GGCGGAACTCATCGCCGCCTGCCTTGCCCGCTGCTGGACAGGGGCTCGGCTGTTGGGCACTGACAATTCC
GTGGTGTTGTCGGGGAAATCATCGTCCTTTCCTTGGCTGCTCGCCTGTGTTGCCACCTGGATTCTGCGCG
GGACGTCCTTCTGCTACGTCCCTTCGGCCCTCAATCCAGCGGACCTTCCTTCCCGCGGCCTGCTGCCGGC
TCTGCGGCCTCTTCCGCGTCTTCGCCTTCGCCCTCAGACGAGTCGGATCTCCCTTTGGGCCGCCTCCCCG
CATCGATACCGTCGACCTCGATCGAGACCTAGAAAAACATGGAGCAATCACAAGTAGCAATACAGCAGCT
ACCAATGCTGATTGTGCCTGGCTAGAAGCACAAGAGGAGGAGGAGGTGGGTTTTCCAGTCACACCTCAGG
TACCTTTAAGACCAATGACTTACAAGGCAGCTGTAGATCTTAGCCACTTTTTAAAAGAAAAGGGGGGACT
GGAAGGGCTAATTCACTCCCAACGAAGACAAGATATCCTTGATCTGTGGATCTACCACACACAAGGCTAC
TTCCCTGATTGGCAGAACTACACACCAGGGCCAGGGATCAGATATCCACTGACCTTTGGATGGTGCTACA
AGCTAGTACCAGTTGAGCAAGAGAAGGTAGAAGAAGCCAATGAAGGAGAGAACACCCGCTTGTTACACCC
TGTGAGCCTGCATGGGATGGATGACCCGGAGAGAGAAGTATTAGAGTGGAGGTTTGACAGCCGCCTAGCA
TTTCATCACATGGCCCGAGAGCTGCATCCGGACTGTACTGGGTCTCTCTGGTTAGACCAGATCTGAGCCT
GGGAGCTCTCTGGCTAACTAGGGAACCCACTGCTTAAGCCTCAATAAAGCTTGCCTTGAGTGCTTCAAGT
AGTGTGTGCCCGTCTGTTGTGTGACTCTGGTAACTAGAGATCCCTCAGACCCTTTTAGTCAGTGTGGAAA
ATCTCTAGCAGCATGTGAGCAAAAGGCCAGCAAAAGGCCAGGAACCGTAAAAAGGCCGCGTTGCTGGCGT
TTTTCCATAGGCTCCGCCCCCCTGACGAGCATCACAAAAATCGACGCTCAAGTCAGAGGTGGCGAAACCC
GACAGGACTATAAAGATACCAGGCGTTTCCCCCTGGAAGCTCCCTCGTGCGCTCTCCTGTTCCGACCCTG
CCGCTTACCGGATACCTGTCCGCCTTTCTCCCTTCGGGAAGCGTGGCGCTTTCTCATAGCTCACGCTGTA
GGTATCTCAGTTCGGTGTAGGTCGTTCGCTCCAAGCTGGGCTGTGTGCACGAACCCCCCGTTCAGCCCGA
CCGCTGCGCCTTATCCGGTAACTATCGTCTTGAGTCCAACCCGGTAAGACACGACTTATCGCCACTGGCA
GCAGCCACTGGTAACAGGATTAGCAGAGCGAGGTATGTAGGCGGTGCTACAGAGTTCTTGAAGTGGTGGC
CTAACTACGGCTACACTAGAAGAACAGTATTTGGTATCTGCGCTCTGCTGAAGCCAGTTACCTTCGGAAA
AAGAGTTGGTAGCTCTTGATCCGGCAAACAAACCACCGCTGGTAGCGGTGGTTTTTTTGTTTGCAAGCAG
CAGATTACGCGCAGAAAAAAAGGATCTCAAGAAGATCCTTTGATCTTTTCTACGGGGTCTGACGCTCAGT
GGAACGAAAACTCACGTTAAGGGATTTTGGTCATGAGATTATCAAAAAGGATCTTCACCTAGATCCTTTT
AAATTAAAAATGAAGTTTTAAATCAATCTAAAGTATATATGAGTAAACTTGGTCTGACAGTTACCAATGC
TTAATCAGTGAGGCACCTATCTCAGCGATCTGTCTATTTCGTTCATCCATAGTTGCCTGACTCCCCGTCG
TGTAGATAACTACGATACGGGAGGGCTTACCATCTGGCCCCAGTGCTGCAATGATACCGCGAGACCCACG
CTCACCGGCTCCAGATTTATCAGCAATAAACCAGCCAGCCGGAAGGGCCGAGCGCAGAAGTGGTCCTGCA
ACTTTATCCGCCTCCATCCAGTCTATTAATTGTTGCCGGGAAGCTAGAGTAAGTAGTTCGCCAGTTAATA
GTTTGCGCAACGTTGTTGCCATTGCTACAGGCATCGTGGTGTCACGCTCGTCGTTTGGTATGGCTTCATT
CAGCTCCGGTTCCCAACGATCAAGGCGAGTTACATGATCCCCCATGTTGTGCAAAAAAGCGGTTAGCTCC
TTCGGTCCTCCGATCGTTGTCAGAAGTAAGTTGGCCGCAGTGTTATCACTCATGGTTATGGCAGCACTGC
ATAATTCTCTTACTGTCATGCCATCCGTAAGATGCTTTTCTGTGACTGGTGAGTACTCAACCAAGTCATT
CTGAGAATAGTGTATGCGGCGACCGAGTTGCTCTTGCCCGGCGTCAATACGGGATAATACCGCGCCACAT
AGCAGAACTTTAAAAGTGCTCATCATTGGAAAACGTTCTTCGGGGCGAAAACTCTCAAGGATCTTACCGC
TGTTGAGATCCAGTTCGATGTAACCCACTCGTGCACCCAACTGATCTTCAGCATCTTTTACTTTCACCAG
CGTTTCTGGGTGAGCAAAAACAGGAAGGCAAAATGCCGCAAAAAAGGGAATAAGGGCGACACGGAAATGT
TGAATACTCATACTCTTCCTTTTTCAATATTATTGAAGCATTTATCAGGGTTATTGTCTCATGAGCGGAT
ACATATTTGAATGTATTTAGAAAAATAAACAAATAGGGGTTCCGCGCACATTTCCCCGAAAAGTGCCACC
TGACG
Features (pLannotate 1.2.2; 23 found; start..end, strand, type, name):
     30..82      -  misc_feature   bom (fragment): basis of mobility region from pBR322
    237..616     +  enhancer       CMV enhancer: human cytomegalovirus immediate early enhancer
    617..816     +  promoter       CMV promoter: human cytomegalovirus (CMV) immediate early promoter
    834..1014    +  LTR            5' LTR (truncated): truncated 5' long terminal repeat (LTR) from HIV-1
   1061..1186    +  misc_feature   HIV-1 Ψ: packaging signal of human immunodeficiency virus type 1
   1170..1508    +  CDS            HIV-1 gag (fragment): gag protein from human immunodeficiency virus 1; gag
   1683..1916    +  misc_feature   RRE: The Rev response element (RRE) of HIV-1 allows for Rev-dependent mRNA export from the nucleus to the cytoplasm.
   2293..2393    +  CDS            Rev (fragment): human immunodeficiency virus 1 (HIV-1) Rev protein; rev; enhances nuclear export of unspliced and incompletely spliced viral mRNAs
   2443..2560    +  misc_feature   cPPT/CTS: central polypurine tract and central termination sequence of HIV-1
   2813..2846    +  protein_bind   loxP: Cre-mediated recombination occurs in the 8-bp core sequence (GCATACAT). Cre recombinase
   3063..3366    +  enhancer       CMV enhancer: human cytomegalovirus immediate early enhancer
   3367..3570    +  promoter       CMV promoter: human cytomegalovirus (CMV) immediate early promoter
   3613..4317    +  CDS            mCherry: mCherry is a basic (constitutively fluorescent) red fluorescent protein published in 2004, derived from Discosoma sp.. It is reported to be a very rapidly-maturing monomer with low acid sensitivity.
   4384..4700    +  CDS            DD (fragment): destabilization domain that can be stabilized by Shield1 in the ProteoTuner™ system L106P mutant of FKBP12
   4994..5027    +  protein_bind   loxP: Cre-mediated recombination occurs in the 8-bp core sequence (GCATACAT). Cre recombinase
   5060..5083    +  misc_feature   MCS (fragment): pBluescript multiple cloning site
   5083..5671    +  misc_feature   WPRE: woodchuck hepatitis virus posttranscriptional regulatory element
   5672..5691    +  misc_feature   MCS (fragment): pBluescript multiple cloning site
   5693..6193    +  CDS            nef (fragment): NEF_HV1LA - Experimental evidence at protein level: Swiss-Prot protein existence level 1. Extracellular Nef protein targets CD4(+) T-lymphocytes for apoptosis by interacting with CXCR4 surface receptors. From Human immunodeficiency virus type 1 group M subtype B (isolate Lai) (HIV-1).
   6200..6380    +  LTR            5' LTR (truncated): truncated 5' long terminal repeat (LTR) from HIV-1
   6442..7030    -  rep_origin     ori: high-copy-number ColE1/pMB1/pBR322/pUC origin of replication
   7201..8061    -  CDS            AmpR: β-lactamase; bla; confers resistance to ampicillin, carbenicillin, and related antibiotics
   8062..8166    -  promoter       AmpR promoter: bla
