[The description below was written by a language model from this plasmid's Addgene catalogue record and pLannotate feature annotations shown in this document.]
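Description:
pSLQ7780 mU6:- || CMV: mCherry~P2A-DD-AcrIIA4 is a lentiviral transfer plasmid on the pHR backbone (about 8.2 kb), intended for mammalian expression in CRISPR and synthetic-biology work. It is maintained in bacteria through a high-copy ColE1/pUC-type origin and an ampicillin resistance gene (β-lactamase with its own promoter). The viral framework comprises a CMV enhancer/promoter upstream of a truncated HIV-1 5' LTR, which drives genomic RNA production in packaging cells. This is followed by the Ψ packaging signal with a gag fragment, the Rev response element for Rev-dependent nuclear export, the cPPT/CTS element, a WPRE to boost transcript expression, and a second truncated LTR at the 3' end preceded by a nef fragment.

The payload is an internal CMV enhancer/promoter driving mCherry followed, according to the construct name, by a P2A self-cleaving peptide and a DD-AcrIIA4 fusion. DD is the FKBP12 L106P destabilization domain, which targets the fused protein for degradation unless the small molecule Shield1 is present. Levels of the anti-CRISPR protein AcrIIA4, an inhibitor of Cas9, can therefore be tuned by ligand, while mCherry marks expressing cells. The annotation detects mCherry and DD but does not label the P2A or AcrIIA4 segments; an unannotated stretch lies after DD. Two loxP sites in the same orientation flank the region containing the CMV cassette, which would permit Cre-mediated excision. The mU6 promoter named in the record is also not annotated. It is listed as an empty backbone because no sgRNA follows that promoter, leaving the position available for inserting a guide by restriction cloning. The construct serves for Shield1-controlled inhibition of Cas9-based gene editing or regulation.
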