Addgene plasmid #123658: pSLQ7780 mU6:- || CMV: mCherry~P2A-DD-AcrIIA4
Purpose: (Empty Backbone) DD-AcrIIA4 fusion for Shield1-mediated AcrIIA4 control without sgRNA following mU6 promoter.
Depositing lab: Stanley Qi. Depositing organization: Stanford University. Publication: Anti-CRISPR-mediated control of gene editing and synthetic circuits in eukaryotic cells. Nakamura M, Srinivasan P, Chavez M, Carter MA, Dominguez AA, La Russa M, Lau MB, Abbott TR, Xu X, Zhao D, Gao Y, Kipniss NH, Smolke CD, Bondy-Denomy J, Qi LS. Nat Commun. 2019 Jan 14;10(1):194. doi: 10.1038/s41467-018-08158-x. PubMed 30643127.
Backbone
  Vector backbone: pHR
  Backbone size (bp): 8206
  Vector type: Mammalian Expression, Lentiviral, CRISPR, Synthetic Biology
  Promoter: mU6
Growth in bacteria
  Bacterial resistance: Ampicillin, 100 μg/mL
  Growth temperature: 37°C
  Growth strain: NEB Stable
  Copy number: High Copy
Gene/Insert
  Cloning method: Restriction Enzyme
Terms and licenses: Academic/Nonprofit Terms; Industry Terms: Not Available to Industry
How to cite: pSLQ7780 mU6:- || CMV: mCherry~P2A-DD-AcrIIA4 was a gift from Stanley Qi (Addgene plasmid # 123658 ; http://n2t.net/addgene:123658 ; RRID:Addgene_123658)
